Addgene plasmid #195825: pENTR223-BXLF1
Purpose: Gateway Entry Clone of Epstein-Barr virus BXLF1
Depositing lab: Eric Johannsen. Depositing organization: Brigham and Women's Hospital. Publication: Epstein-Barr virus and virus human protein interaction maps. Calderwood MA, Venkatesan K, Xing L, Chase MR, Vazquez A, Holthaus AM, Ewence AE, Li N, Hirozane-Kishikawa T, Hill DE, Vidal M, Kieff E, Johannsen E. Proc Natl Acad Sci U S A. 2007 May 1;104(18):7606-11. doi: 10.1073/pnas.0702332104. Epub 2007 Apr 19. PubMed 17446270.
Backbone
  Vector backbone: pENTR223.1
  Backbone manufacturer: Invitrogen
  Backbone size w/o insert (bp): 2875
  Vector type: Gateway Entry Vector
Growth in bacteria
  Bacterial resistance: Spectinomycin, 50 μg/mL
  Growth temperature: 37°C
  Growth strain: DH5alpha
  Copy number: High Copy
Gene/Insert
  Gene/Insert name: BXLF1
  Species: Epstein-Barr virus
  Entrez Gene: BXLF1 (a.k.a. HHV4_BXLF1)
  Cloning method: Gateway Cloning
Terms and licenses: Academic/Nonprofit Terms; Industry Terms: Not Available to Industry
How to cite: pENTR223-BXLF1 was a gift from Eric Johannsen (Addgene plasmid # 195825 ; http://n2t.net/addgene:195825 ; RRID:Addgene_195825)
