[The description below was written by a language model from this plasmid's Addgene catalogue record and pLannotate feature annotations shown in this document.]
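Description:
pENTR223-BXLF1 is a Gateway entry clone that carries the Epstein-Barr virus BXLF1 open reading frame in the pENTR223.1 backbone. It is a small bacterial shuttle plasmid (the sequenced record is about 4.6 kb) rather than an expression vector. It replicates in E. coli from a high-copy ColE1/pUC-type origin and is selected with spectinomycin through the aadA (SmR) aminoglycoside adenylyltransferase gene. That gene lies downstream of a class 1 integron Pc promoter fragment and a remnant of a gentamicin resistance gene. Short lacI and lacZα fragments are also annotated and appear to be non-functional backbone remnants.

The insert is annotated as the EBV thymidine kinase, which transfers a phosphate from ATP to thymidine to make dTMP in the pyrimidine salvage pathway. This supports viral DNA replication in cells with low nucleotide precursor pools. The coding sequence is flanked by two Gateway attL recombination sites. The automated annotation labels these attL3 and attL2, although entry clones of this type are normally described as attL1/attL2, so the upstream label may reflect the annotation tool rather than a true variant site. The rrnB T1 and T2 terminators upstream of the cassette insulate it from read-through transcription. A T7 promoter sits just beyond the downstream att site, pointing back toward the insert. No eukaryotic promoter, tag or reporter is present, and the record does not say whether the ORF retains a native stop codon.

The clone is meant as a donor in LR Clonase reactions that move BXLF1 into destination vectors of choice. The associated work used the collection to map EBV–EBV and EBV–human protein interactions.
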