Features (pLannotate 1.2.2; 12 found; start..end, strand, type, name):
    121..213     +  CDS            lacI (fragment): lac repressor; lacI; The lac repressor binds to the lac operator to inhibit transcription in E. coli. This inhibition can be relieved by adding lactose or isopropyl-β-D-thiogalactopyranoside (IPTG).
    268..295     -  terminator     rrnB T2 terminator: transcription terminator T2 from the E. coli rrnB gene
    427..470     +  terminator     rrnB T1 terminator: Escherichia coli rrnB; transcription terminator T1 from the E. coli rrnB gene
    517..553     -  CDS            lacZα (fragment): LacZα fragment of β-galactosidase; lacZ fragment
    570..665     +  protein_bind   attL3: mutant version of attL; recombination site for the Gateway® LR reaction LR Clonase™
    668..2488    +  CDS            TK: KITH_EBVG - Experimental evidence at protein level: Swiss-Prot protein existence level 1. Catalyzes the transfer of the gamma-phospho group of ATP to thymidine to generate dTMP in the salvage pathway of pyrimidine synthesis. The dTMP serves as a substrate for DNA polymerase during viral DNA replication. Allows the virus to be reactivated and to grow in non-proliferative cells lacking a high concentration of phosphorylated nucleic acid precursors. From Epstein-Barr virus (strain GD1) (HHV-4) (Human herpesvirus 4).
   2487..2586    -  protein_bind   attL2: mutant version of attL; recombination site for the Gateway® LR reaction LR Clonase™
   2604..2622    -  promoter       T7 promoter: promoter for bacteriophage T7 RNA polymerase
   2812..2835    +  promoter       Pc promoter (fragment): intI1 (promoter lies within the coding sequence); class 1 integron promoter
   3011..3067    +  CDS            GmR (fragment): gentamycin acetyltransferase; aacC1; confers resistance to gentamycin
   3074..3865    +  CDS            SmR: aminoglycoside adenylyltransferase (Murphy, 1985); aadA; confers resistance to spectinomycin and streptomycin
   3958..4546    +  rep_origin     ori: high-copy-number ColE1/pMB1/pBR322/pUC origin of replication
>Addgene plasmid #195825 | pENTR223-BXLF1 | addgene full sequence | sequence record 384765 | Addgene NGS Result
CTTTCCTGCGTTATCCCCTGATTCTGTGGATAACCGTATTACCGCCTTTGAGTGAGCTGATACCGCTCGC
CGCAGCCGAACGACCGAGCGCAGCGAGTCAGTGAGCGAGGAAGCGGAAGAGCGCCCAATACGCAAACCGC
CTCTCCCCGCGCGTTGGCCGATTCATTAATGCAGCTGGCACGACAGGTTTCCCGACTGGAAAGCGGGCAG
TGAGCGCAACGCAATTAATACGCGTACCGCTAGCCAGGAAGAGTTTGTAGAAACGCAAAAAGGCCATCCG
TCAGGATGGCCTTCTGCTTAGTTTGATGCCTGGCAGTTTATGGCGGGCGTCCTGCCCGCCACCCTCCGGG
CCGTTGCTTCACAACGTTCAAATCCGCTCCCGGCGGATTTGTCCTACTCAGGAGAGCGTTCACCGACAAA
CAACAGATAAAACGAAAGGCCCAGTCTTCCGACTGAGCCTTTCGTTTTATTTGATGCCTGGCAGTTCCCT
ACTCTCGCGTTAACGCTAGCATGGATGTTTTCCCAGTCACGACGTTGTAAAACGACGGCCAGTCTTAAGC
TCGGGCCCCAAATAATGATTTTATTTTGACTGATAGTGACCTGTTCGTTGCAACAAATTGATGAGCAATG
CTTTTTTATAATGCCAACTTTGTACAAAAAAGTTGGCATGGCTGGATTTCCAGGAAAGGAGGCCGGCCCG
CCCGGCGGCTGGCGAAAATGTCAGGAGGATGAGTCCCCTGAAAACGAAAGACACGAAAACTTTTACGCTG
AGATTGATGACTTTGCCCCCTCAGTTCTTACCCCAACCGGTAGTGACTCAGGGGCAGGTGAGGAAGATGA
CGACGGCCTCTACCAGGTGCCCACCCACTGGCCCCCCTTGATGGCTCCGACCGGACTGTCTGGGGAGAGG
GTGCCGTGCCGGACCCAGGCTGCCGTGACATCTAATACTGGAAACTCTCCGGGTAGCCGGCACACATCGT
GCCCCTTTACCCTGCCCAGGGGAGCCCAGCCACCAGCACCCGCACACCAAAAGCCTACTGCCCCTACCCC
GAAGCCCCGTAGCCGGGAGTGTGGCCCCAGCAAGACGCCAGACCCCTTCTCCTGGTTCCGCAAAACTTCG
TGCACAGAAGGAGGTGCGGACTCCACGAGCCGGAGCTTCATGTACCAGAAAGGCTTTGAGGAGGGCCTGG
CCGGCCTTGGGCTCGATGACAAATCTGACTGTGAGTCTGAGGATGAGTCTAATTTCCGCAGGCCCTCTTC
TCATTCCGCGTTAAAACAAAAGAATGGTGGCAAGGGTAAGCCTTCTGGTCTCTTCGAACACCTGGCCGCC
CATGGGCGCGAGTTTAGTAAGTTATCCAAGCATGCTGCCCAGCTGAAGCGGCTAAGTGGGAGTGTGATGA
ATGTTCTGAATCTGGATGATGCCCAAGACACCCGCCAGGCCAAGGCTCAGAGGAAGGAGAGCATGCGGGT
TCCAATTGTGACCCACCTAACAAATCATGTACCAGTAATCAAACCTGCCTGTTCCCTATTTTTGGAAGGT
GCCCCTGGTGTGGGAAAGACTACTATGCTGAATCATTTGAAGGCTGTCTTTGGGGACCTGACCATTGTAG
TCCCTGAACCGATGCGGTACTGGACTCATGTGTATGAAAATGCCATTAAGGCCATGCACAAGAATGTGAC
TCGGGCGAGGCATGGAAGGGAAGACACGTCGGCTGAGGTTTTAGCATGCCAGATGAAATTTACCACCCCT
TTCAGAGTCTTGGCCTCTAGGAAGCGGAGCTTGCTGGTTACCGAGTCTGGTGCCAGGTCAGTCGCGCCCC
TGGATTGTTGGATTTTGCATGATCGCCATTTGCTGTCGGCCTCCGTGGTTTTCCCTCTAATGCTGCTCCG
GAGCCAGCTTCTCTCCTATAGTGACTTTATTCAAGTTTTGGCCACGTTTACCGCAGACCCGGGGGACACC
ATAGTCTGGATGAAGTTAAACGTGGAGGAGAACATGCGCCGCCTGAAGAAGCGAGGGAGGAAACATGAGT
CAGGACTGGATGCTGGCTACCTGAAGAGTGTCAACGATGCATATCACGCCGTTTACTGTGCCTGGCTCCT
AACACAGTATTTTGCCCCCGAGGACATTGTGAAGGTATGTGCCGGTCTAACAACAATCACGACAGTATGT
CATCAAAGCCACACCCCCATAATTCGAAGTGGTGTGGCCGAGAAGCTGTATAAGAACAGCATCTTTAGTG
TACTTAAGGAAGTCATACAGCCTTTCCGAGCCGACGCGGTGTTGTTGGAAGTTTGTCTTGCGTTCACCCG
AACGCTAGCCTACCTTCAGTTTGTGCTTGTGGACCTCTCAGAGTTTCAGGACGATTTACCTGGATGCTGG
ACGGAGATTTACATGCAGGCATTGAAGAATCCGGCAATACGATCTCAGTTTTTCGATTGGGCTGGTCTGA
GCAAGGTGATCTCTGATTTTGAGAGGGGAAATCGGGACCCAACTTTCTTGTACAAAGTTGGCATTATAAG
AAAGCATTGCTTATCAATTTGTTGCAACGAACAGGTCACTATCAGTCAAAATAAAATCATTATTTGCCAT
CCAGCTGATATCCCCTATAGTGAGTCGTATTACATGGTCATAGCTGTTTCCTGGCAGCTCTGGCCCGTGT
CTCAAAATCTCTGATGTTACATTGCACAAGATAAAAATATATCATCATGCCTCCTCTAGACCAGCCAGGA
CAGAAATGCCTCGACTTCGCTGCTACCCAAGGTTGCCGGGTGACGCACACCGTGGAAACGGATGAAGGCA
CGAACCCAGTGGACATAAGCCTGTTCGGTTCGTAAGCTGTAATGCAAGTAGCGTATGCGCTCACGCAACT
GGTCCAGAACCTTGACCGAACGCAGCGGTGGTAACGGCGCAGTGGCGGTTTTCATGGCTTGTTATGACTG
TTTTTTTGGGGTACAGTCTATGCCTCGGGCATCCAAGCAGCAAGCGCGTTACGCCGTGGGTCGATGTTTG
ATGTTATGGAGCAGCAACGATGTTACGCAGCAGGGCAGTCGCCCTAAAACAAAGTTAAACATTATGAGGG
AAGCGGTGATCGCCGAAGTATCGACTCAACTATCAGAGGTAGTTGGCGTCATCGAGCGCCATCTCGAACC
GACGTTGCTGGCCGTACATTTGTACGGCTCCGCAGTGGATGGCGGCCTGAAGCCACACAGTGATATTGAT
TTGCTGGTTACGGTGACCGTAAGGCTTGATGAAACAACGCGGCGAGCTTTGATCAACGACCTTTTGGAAA
CTTCGGCTTCCCCTGGAGAGAGCGAGATTCTCCGCGCTGTAGAAGTCACCATTGTTGTGCACGACGACAT
CATTCCGTGGCGTTATCCAGCTAAGCGCGAACTGCAATTTGGAGAATGGCAGCGCAATGACATTCTTGCA
GGTATCTTCGAGCCAGCCACGATCGACATTGATCTGGCTATCTTGCTGACAAAAGCAAGAGAACATAGCG
TTGCCTTGGTAGGTCCAGCGGCGGAGGAACTCTTTGATCCGGTTCCTGAACAGGATCTATTTGAGGCGCT
AAATGAAACCTTAACGCTATGGAACTCGCCGCCCGACTGGGCTGGCGATGAGCGAAATGTAGTGCTTACG
TTGTCCCGCATTTGGTACAGCGCAGTAACCGGCAAAATCGCGCCGAAGGATGTCGCTGCCGACTGGGCAA
TGGAGCGCCTGCCGGCCCAGTATCAGCCCGTCATACTTGAAGCTAGACAGGCTTATCTTGGACAAGAAGA
AGATCGCTTGGCCTCGCGCGCAGATCAGTTGGAAGAATTTGTCCACTACGTGAAAGGCGAGATCACCAAG
GTAGTCGGCAAATAACCCTCGAGCCACCCATGACCAAAATCCCTTAACGTGAGTTACGCGTCGTTCCACT
GAGCGTCAGACCCCGTAGAAAAGATCAAAGGATCTTCTTGAGATCCTTTTTTTCTGCGCGTAATCTGCTG
CTTGCAAACAAAAAAACCACCGCTACCAGCGGTGGTTTGTTTGCCGGATCAAGAGCTACCAACTCTTTTT
CCGAAGGTAACTGGCTTCAGCAGAGCGCAGATACCAAATACTGTTCTTCTAGTGTAGCCGTAGTTAGGCC
ACCACTTCAAGAACTCTGTAGCACCGCCTACATACCTCGCTCTGCTAATCCTGTTACCAGTGGCTGCTGC
CAGTGGCGATAAGTCGTGTCTTACCGGGTTGGACTCAAGACGATAGTTACCGGATAAGGCGCAGCGGTCG
GGCTGAACGGGGGGTTCGTGCACACAGCCCAGCTTGGAGCGAACGACCTACACCGAACTGAGATACCTAC
AGCGTGAGCTATGAGAAAGCGCCACGCTTCCCGAAGGGAGAAAGGCGGACAGGTATCCGGTAAGCGGCAG
GGTCGGAACAGGAGAGCGCACGAGGGAGCTTCCAGGGGGAAACGCCTGGTATCTTTATAGTCCTGTCGGG
TTTCGCCACCTCTGACTTGAGCGTCGATTTTTGTGATGCTCGTCAGGGGGGCGGAGCCTATGGAAAAACG
CCAGCAACGCGGCCTTTTTACGGTTCCTGGCCTTTTGCTGGCCTTTTGCTCACATGTT
